Addgene plasmid #163823: XLone-SOX7
Purpose: expresses human SOX7 upon doxycycline treatment
Depositing lab: Xiaojun Lian. Depositing organization: Pennsylvania State University. Publication: Direct programming of human pluripotent stem cells into endothelial progenitors with SOX17 and FGF2. Ream MW, Randolph LN, Jiang Y, Chang Y, Bao X, Lian XL. Stem Cell Reports. 2024 Mar 5:S2213-6711(24)00044-4. doi: 10.1016/j.stemcr.2024.02.006. PubMed 38518781.
Backbone
  Vector backbone: XLone-GFP
  Vector type: Mammalian Expression
  Selectable markers: Blasticidin
Growth in bacteria
  Bacterial resistance: Ampicillin, 100 μg/mL
  Growth temperature: 37°C
  Growth strain: NEB Stable
  Copy number: High Copy
Gene/Insert
  Gene/Insert name: SOX7
  Species: H. sapiens (human)
  Entrez Gene: SOX7
  Promoter: TRE3G
  Cloning method: Restriction Enzyme; 5′ cloning site Kpn1 (not destroyed); 3′ cloning site Spe1 (not destroyed)
  Sequencing primers: 5′ M13 FWD; 3′ M13 REV
Terms and licenses: Academic/Nonprofit Terms; Industry Terms: Not Available to Industry
How to cite: XLone-SOX7 was a gift from Xiaojun Lian (Addgene plasmid # 163823 ; http://n2t.net/addgene:163823 ; RRID:Addgene_163823)
