[The description below was written by a language model from this plasmid's Addgene catalogue record and pLannotate feature annotations shown in this document.]
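Description:
XLone-SOX7 is a mammalian expression plasmid for doxycycline-inducible production of human SOX7, built by replacing the reporter of the XLone-GFP backbone with the SOX7 coding sequence between retained KpnI and SpeI sites. It is an all-in-one Tet-On design, with the responder and the transactivator carried on the same molecule. In bacteria it is maintained through a high-copy ColE1/pUC-type origin and selected with ampicillin via the β-lactamase gene. Remnants of lacZα, lacI, rop and bom, plus the lac promoter/operator region, are cloning-vector leftovers with no evident function in the construct.

The inducible unit consists of the TRE3GS promoter, a third-generation Tet-responsive promoter modified to remove binding sites for endogenous mammalian transcription factors. It is followed directly by the full SOX7 open reading frame, with an SV40 polyadenylation signal annotated downstream. On the opposite strand, an EF-1α core promoter constitutively drives a reverse tetracycline transactivator (annotated as rtTA3 with VP16-derived minimal activation domains), followed by the blasticidin S deaminase gene and a second SV40 poly(A) signal. The annotation does not identify the element linking the transactivator and BSD coding sequences. In the presence of doxycycline the transactivator binds the TRE3GS promoter and switches on SOX7, while blasticidin allows selection of cells that carry the cassette.

No transposon repeats or other integration elements appear in the feature table, so the record does not state how stable integration is achieved. The associated work concerns direct programming of human pluripotent stem cells into endothelial progenitors with transcription factors, consistent with SOX7's annotated role in endothelial and hemogenic gene regulation.
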