Features (pLannotate 1.2.2; 19 found; start..end, strand, type, name):
      1..368     +  promoter       TRE3GS promoter: 3rd-generation Tet-responsive promoter that can be activated by binding of Tet-On® 3G, modified to eliminate binding sites for endogenous mammalian transcription factors
    381..1544    +  CDS            SOX7 (sequence withheld): SOX7_HUMAN - Experimental evidence at protein level: Swiss-Prot protein existence level 1. Binds to and activates the CDH5 promoter, hence plays a role in the transcriptional regulation of genes expressed in the hemogenic endothelium and blocks further differentiation into blood precursors (By similarity). May be required for the survival of both hematopoietic and endothelial precursors during specification (By similarity). Competes with GATA4 for binding and activation of the FGF3 promoter (By similarity). Represses Wnt/beta-catenin-stimulated transcription, probably by targeting CTNNB1 to pr
   1728..1862    -  polyA_signal   SV40 poly(A) signal: SV40 polyadenylation signal
   2179..2336    +  CDS            lacZα (fragment): LacZα fragment of β-galactosidase; lacZ fragment
   2342..2441    -  misc_feature   bom (fragment): basis of mobility region from pBR322
   2543..2578    -  CDS            rop (fragment): Rop protein, which maintains plasmids at low copy number; rop
   2673..2777    +  promoter       AmpR promoter: bla
   2778..3638    +  CDS            AmpR: β-lactamase; bla; confers resistance to ampicillin, carbenicillin, and related antibiotics
   3809..4397    +  rep_origin     ori: high-copy-number ColE1/pMB1/pBR322/pUC origin of replication
   4580..4672    +  CDS            lacI (fragment): lac repressor; lacI; The lac repressor binds to the lac operator to inhibit transcription in E. coli. This inhibition can be relieved by adding lactose or isopropyl-β-D-thiogalactopyranoside (IPTG).
   4685..4706    +  protein_bind   CAP binding site: CAP binding activates transcription in the presence of cAMP. E. coli catabolite activator protein
   4721..4751    +  promoter       lac promoter: promoter for the E. coli lac operon
   4759..4775    +  protein_bind   lac operator: The lac repressor binds to the lac operator to inhibit transcription in E. coli. This inhibition can be relieved by adding lactose or isopropyl-β-D-thiogalactopyranoside (IPTG). lac repressor encoded by lacI
   5063..5144    -  polyA_signal   SV40 poly(A) signal: SV40 polyadenylation signal
   5167..5250    -  CDS            large T antigen (fragment): large T antigen from SV40 (simian virus 40)
   5261..5659    -  CDS            BSD: blasticidin S deaminase; Aspergillus terreus BSD; confers resistance to blasticidin
   5732..5842    -  CDS            VP48: 3 tandem repeats of the minimal activation domain of herpes simplex virus VP16 (Cheng et al., 2013)
   5772..6469    -  CDS            rtTA3 (fragment): reverse tetracycline transactivator 3 activates expression from Tet-responsive promoters in the presence of doxycycline
   6522..6733    -  promoter       EF-1α core promoter: core promoter for human elongation factor EF-1α
>Addgene plasmid #163823 | XLone-SOX7 | addgene full sequence | sequence record 320850 | Addgene NGS Result
GAGTTTACTCCCTATCAGTGATAGAGAACGTATGAAGAGTTTACTCCCTATCAGTGATAGAGAACGTATG
CAGACTTTACTCCCTATCAGTGATAGAGAACGTATAAGGAGTTTACTCCCTATCAGTGATAGAGAACGTA
TGACCAGTTTACTCCCTATCAGTGATAGAGAACGTATCTACAGTTTACTCCCTATCAGTGATAGAGAACG
TATATCCAGTTTACTCCCTATCAGTGATAGAGAACGTATAAGCTTTGCTTATGTAAACCAGGGCGCCTAT
AAAAGAGTGCTGATTTTTTGAGTAAACTTCAATTCCACAACACTTTTGTCTTATACCAACTTTCCGTACC
ACTTCCTACCCTCGTAAAGGTACCGCCACC
[1164 nt withheld, positions 381-1544]
TAGACTAGTAGACCACCTCCCCTGCGAGCTAAGCTGGACAGCCAATGACGGGTAAGAGAGTGACATTTTT
CACTAACCTAAGACAGGAGGGCCGTCAGAGCTACTGCCTAATCCAAAGACGGGTAAAAGTGATAAAAATG
TATCACTCCAACCTAAGACAGGCGCAGCTTCCGAGGGATTTGAGATCCAGACATGATAAGATACATTGAT
GAGTTTGGACAAACCAAAACTAGAATGCAGTGAAAAAAATGCCTTATTTGTGAAATTTGTGATGCTATTG
CCTTATTTGTAACCATTATAAGCTGCAATAAACAAGTTTGATATCTATAACAAGAAAATATATATATAAT
AAGTTATCACGTAAGTAGAACATGAAATAACAATATAATTATCGTATGAGTTAAATCTTAAAAGTCACGT
AAAAGATAATCATGCGTCATTTTGACTCACGCGGTCGTTATAGTTCAAAATCAGTGACACTTACCGCATT
GACAAGCACGCCTCACGGGAGCTCCAAGCGGCGACTGAGATGTCCTAAATGCACAGCGACGGATTCGCGC
TATTTAGAAAGAGAGAGCAATATTTCAAGAATGCATGCGTCAATTTTACGCAGACTATCTTTCTAGGGTT
AAGAATTCACTGGCCGTCGTTTTACAACGTCGTGACTGGGAAAACCCTGGCGTTACCCAACTTAATCGCC
TTGCAGCACATCCCCCTTTCGCCAGCTGGCGTAATAGCGAAGAGGCCCGCACCGATCGCCCTTCCCAACA
GTTGCGCAGCCTGAATGGCGAATGGCGCCTGATGCGGTATTTTCTCCTTACGCATCTGTGCGGTATTTCA
CACCGCATATGGTGCACTCTCAGTACAATCTGCTCTGATGCCGCATAGTTAAGCCAGCCCCGACACCCGC
CAACACCCGCTGACGCGCCCTGACGGGCTTGTCTGCTCCCGGCATCCGCTTACAGACAAGCTGTGACCGT
CTCCGGGAGCTGCATGTGTCAGAGGTTTTCACCGTCATCACCGAAACGCGCGAGACGAAAGGGCCTCGTG
ATACGCCTATTTTTATAGGTTAATGTCATGATAATAATGGTTTCTTAGACGTCAGGTGGCACTTTTCGGG
GAAATGTGCGCGGAACCCCTATTTGTTTATTTTTCTAAATACATTCAAATATGTATCCGCTCATGAGACA
ATAACCCTGATAAATGCTTCAATAATATTGAAAAAGGAAGAGTATGAGTATTCAACATTTCCGTGTCGCC
CTTATTCCCTTTTTTGCGGCATTTTGCCTTCCTGTTTTTGCTCACCCAGAAACGCTGGTGAAAGTAAAAG
ATGCTGAAGATCAGTTGGGTGCACGAGTGGGTTACATCGAACTGGATCTCAACAGCGGTAAGATCCTTGA
GAGTTTTCGCCCCGAAGAACGTTTTCCAATGATGAGCACTTTTAAAGTTCTGCTATGTGGCGCGGTATTA
TCCCGTATTGACGCCGGGCAAGAGCAACTCGGTCGCCGCATACACTATTCTCAGAATGACTTGGTTGAGT
ACTCACCAGTCACAGAAAAGCATCTTACGGATGGCATGACAGTAAGAGAATTATGCAGTGCTGCCATAAC
CATGAGTGATAACACTGCGGCCAACTTACTTCTGACAACGATCGGAGGACCGAAGGAGCTAACCGCTTTT
TTGCACAACATGGGGGATCATGTAACTCGCCTTGATCGTTGGGAACCGGAGCTGAATGAAGCCATACCAA
ACGACGAGCGTGACACCACGATGCCTGTAGCAATGGCAACAACGTTGCGCAAACTATTAACTGGCGAACT
ACTTACTCTAGCTTCCCGGCAACAATTAATAGACTGGATGGAGGCGGATAAAGTTGCAGGACCACTTCTG
CGCTCGGCCCTTCCGGCTGGCTGGTTTATTGCTGATAAATCTGGAGCCGGTGAGCGTGGGTCTCGCGGTA
TCATTGCAGCACTGGGGCCAGATGGTAAGCCCTCCCGTATCGTAGTTATCTACACGACGGGGAGTCAGGC
AACTATGGATGAACGAAATAGACAGATCGCTGAGATAGGTGCCTCACTGATTAAGCATTGGTAACTGTCA
GACCAAGTTTACTCATATATACTTTAGATTGATTTAAAACTTCATTTTTAATTTAAAAGGATCTAGGTGA
AGATCCTTTTTGATAATCTCATGACCAAAATCCCTTAACGTGAGTTTTCGTTCCACTGAGCGTCAGACCC
CGTAGAAAAGATCAAAGGATCTTCTTGAGATCCTTTTTTTCTGCGCGTAATCTGCTGCTTGCAAACAAAA
AAACCACCGCTACCAGCGGTGGTTTGTTTGCCGGATCAAGAGCTACCAACTCTTTTTCCGAAGGTAACTG
GCTTCAGCAGAGCGCAGATACCAAATACTGTTCTTCTAGTGTAGCCGTAGTTAGGCCACCACTTCAAGAA
CTCTGTAGCACCGCCTACATACCTCGCTCTGCTAATCCTGTTACCAGTGGCTGCTGCCAGTGGCGATAAG
TCGTGTCTTACCGGGTTGGACTCAAGACGATAGTTACCGGATAAGGCGCAGCGGTCGGGCTGAACGGGGG
GTTCGTGCACACAGCCCAGCTTGGAGCGAACGACCTACACCGAACTGAGATACCTACAGCGTGAGCTATG
AGAAAGCGCCACGCTTCCCGAAGGGAGAAAGGCGGACAGGTATCCGGTAAGCGGCAGGGTCGGAACAGGA
GAGCGCACGAGGGAGCTTCCAGGGGGAAACGCCTGGTATCTTTATAGTCCTGTCGGGTTTCGCCACCTCT
GACTTGAGCGTCGATTTTTGTGATGCTCGTCAGGGGGGCGGAGCCTATGGAAAAACGCCAGCAACGCGGC
CTTTTTACGGTTCCTGGCCTTTTGCTGGCCTTTTGCTCACATGTTCTTTCCTGCGTTATCCCCTGATTCT
GTGGATAACCGTATTACCGCCTTTGAGTGAGCTGATACCGCTCGCCGCAGCCGAACGACCGAGCGCAGCG
AGTCAGTGAGCGAGGAAGCGGAAGAGCGCCCAATACGCAAACCGCCTCTCCCCGCGCGTTGGCCGATTCA
TTAATGCAGCTGGCACGACAGGTTTCCCGACTGGAAAGCGGGCAGTGAGCGCAACGCAATTAATGTGAGT
TAGCTCACTCATTAGGCACCCCAGGCTTTACACTTTATGCTTCCGGCTCGTATGTTGTGTGGAATTGTGA
GCGGATAACAATTTCACACAGGAAACAGCTATGACCATGATTACGCCAAGGTCGACTTAACCCTAGAAAG
ATAATCATATTGTGACGTACGTTAAAGATAATCATGCGTAAAATTGACGCATGTGTTTTATCGGTCTGTA
TATCGAGGTTTATTTATTAATTTGAATAGATATTAAGTTTTATTATATTTACACTTACATACTAATAATA
AATTCAACAAACAATTTATTTATGTTTATTTATTTATTAAAAAAAAACAAAAACTCAAAATTTCTTCTAT
AAAGTAACAAAACTTTTAGCAGTGAAAAAAATGCTTTATTTGTGAAATTTGTGATGCTATTGCTTTATTT
GTAACCATTATAAGCTGCAATAAACAAGTTAACAACAACAATTGCATTCATTTTATGTTTCAGGTTCAGG
GGGAGGTGTGGGAGGTTTTTTAAAGCAAGTAAAACCTCTACAAATGTGGTATGGCTGATTATGATCCTCT
GGAGATTTAGCCCTCCCACACATAACCAGAGGGCAGCAATTCACGAATCCCAACTGCCGTCGGCTGTCCA
TCACTGTCCTTCACTATGGCTTTGATCCCAGGATGCAGATCGAGAAGCACCTGTCGGCACCGTCCGCAGG
GGCTCAAGATGCCCCTGTTCTCATTTCCGATCGCGACGATACAAGTCAGGTTGCCAGCTGCCGCAGCAGC
AGCAGTGCCCAGCACCACGAGTTCTGCACAAGGTCCCCCAGTAAAATGATATACATTGACACCAGTGAAG
ATGCGGCCGTCGCTAGAGAGAGCTGCGCTGGCGACGCTGTAGTCTTCAGAGATGGGGATGCTGTTGATTG
TAGCCGTTGCTCTTTCAATGAGGGTGGATTCTTCTTGAGACAAAGGCTTGGCCATGGGGCCGGGGTTCTC
CTCCACGTCGCCGGCCTGCTTCAGCAGGCTGAAGTTGGTGGCGCCGCTGCCCCCGGGGAGCATGTCAAGG
TCAAAATCGTCAAGAGCGTCAGCAGGCAGCATATCAAGGTCAAAGTCGTCAAGGGCATCGGCTGGGAGCA
TGTCTAAGTCAAAATCGTCAAGGGCGTCGGTCGGCCCGCCGCTTTCGCACTTTAGCTGTTTCTCCAGGCC
ACATATGATTAGTTCCAGGCCGAAAAGGAAGGCAGGTTCGGCTCCCTGCCGGTCGAACAGCTCAATTGCT
TGTTTCAGAAGTGGGGGCATAGAATCGGTGGTAGGTGTCTCTCTTTCCTCTTTTGCTACTTGATGCTCCT
GTTCCTCCAATACGCAGCCCAGTGTAAAGTGGCCCACGGCGGACAGAGCGTACAGTGCGTTCTCCAGGGA
GAAGCCTTGCTGACACAGGAACGCGAGCTGATTTTCCAGGGTTTCGTACTGTTTCTCTGTTGGGCGGGTG
CCGAGATGCACTTTAGCCCCGTCGCGATGTGAGAGGAGAGCACAGCGGTATGACTTGGCGTTGTTCCGCA
GAAAGTCTTGCCATGACTCGCCTTCCAGGGGGCAGGAGTGGGTATGATGCCTGTCCAGCATCTCGATTGG
CAGGGCATCGAGCAGGGCCCGCTTGTTCTTCACGTGCCAGTACAGGGTAGGCTGCTCAACTCCCAGCTTT
TGAGCGAGTTTCCTTGTCGTCAGGCCTTCGATACCGACTCCATTGAGTAATTCCAGAGCAGAGTTTATGA
CTTTGCTCTTGTCCAGTCTAGACATCTTATCGTCATCGTCTTTGTAATCCATGGTGGCGGATCCCGCGTC
ACGACACCTGTGTTCTGGCGGCAAACCCGTTGCGAAAAAGAACGTTCACGGCGACTACTGCACTTATATA
CGGTTCTCCCCCACCCTCGGGAAAAAGGCGGAGCCAGTACACGACATCACTTTCCCAGTTTACCCCGCGC
CACCTTCTCTAGGCACCGGTTCAATTGCCGACCCCTCCCCCCAACTTCTCGGGGACTGTGGGCGATGTGC
GCTCTGCCCACTGACGGGCACCGGAGCCACTCGAGTGGAATTATCACCTC
